>Addgene plasmid #74240 | pAR-9.47_VP1,3 | depositor full sequence | sequence record 141991 | Full plasmid sequence
ACGCCGGGGTTTTACGAGATTGTGATTAAGGTCCCCAGCGACCTTGACGAGCATCTGCCCGGCATTTCTG
ACAGCTTTGTGAACTGGGTGGCCGAGAAGGAATGGGAGTTGCCGCCAGATTCTGACATGGATCTGAATCT
GATTGAGCAGGCACCCCTGACCGTGGCCGAGAAGCTGCAGCGCGACTTTCTGACGGAATGGCGCCGTGTG
AGTAAGGCCCCGGAGGCCCTTTTCTTTGTGCAATTTGAGAAGGGAGAGAGCTACTTCCACATGCACGTGC
TCGTGGAAACCACCGGGGTGAAATCCATGGTTTTGGGACGTTTCCTGAGTCAGATTCGCGAAAAACTGAT
TCAGAGAATTTACCGCGGGATCGAGCCGACTTTGCCAAACTGGTTCGCGGTCACAAAGACCAGAAATGGC
GCCGGAGGCGGGAACAAGGTGGTGGATGAGTGCTACATCCCCAATTACTTGCTCCCCAAAACCCAGCCTG
AGCTCCAGTGGGCGTGGACTAATATGGAACAGTATTTAAGCGCCTGTTTGAATCTCACGGAGCGTAAACG
GTTGGTGGCGCAGCATCTGACGCACGTGTCGCAGACGCAGGAGCAGAACAAAGAGAATCAGAATCCCAAT
TCTGATGCGCCGGTGATCAGATCAAAAACTTCAGCCAGGTACATGGAGCTGGTCGGGTGGCTCGTGGACA
AGGGGATTACCTCGGAGAAGCAGTGGATCCAGGAGGACCAGGCCTCATACATCTCCTTCAATGCGGCCTC
CAACTCGCGGTCCCAAATCAAGGCTGCCTTGGACAATGCGGGAAAGATTATGAGCCTGACTAAAACCGCC
CCCGACTACCTGGTGGGCCAGCAGCCCGTGGAGGACATTTCCAGCAATCGGATTTATAAAATTTTGGAAC
TAAACGGGTACGATCCCCAATATGCGGCTTCCGTCTTTCTGGGATGGGCCACGAAAAAGTTCGGCAAGAG
GAACACCATCTGGCTGTTTGGGCCTGCAACTACCGGGAAGACCAACATCGCGGAGGCCATAGCCCACACT
GTGCCCTTCTACGGGTGCGTAAACTGGACCAATGAGAACTTTCCCTTCAACGACTGTGTCGACAAGATGG
TGATCTGGTGGGAGGAGGGGAAGATGACCGCCAAGGTCGTGGAGTCGGCCAAAGCCATTCTCGGAGGAAG
CAAGGTGCGCGTGGACCAGAAATGCAAGTCCTCGGCCCAGATAGACCCGACTCCCGTGATCGTCACCTCC
AACACCAACATGTGCGCCGTGATTGACGGGAACTCAACGACCTTCGAACACCAGCAGCCGTTGCAAGACC
GGATGTTCAAATTTGAACTCACCCGCCGTCTGGATCATGACTTTGGGAAGGTCACCAAGCAGGAAGTCAA
AGACTTTTTCCGGTGGGCAAAGGATCACGTGGTTGAGGTGGAGCATGAATTCTACGTCAAAAAGGGTGGA
GCCAAGAAAAGACCCGCCCCCAGTGACGCAGATATAAGTGAGCCCAAACGGGTGCGCGAGTCAGTTGCGC
AGCCATCGACGTCAGACGCGGAAGCTTCGATCAACTACGCAGACAGGTACCAAAACAAATGTTCTCGTCA
CGTGGGCATGAATCTGATGCTGTTTCCCTGCAGACAATGCGAGAGAATGAATCAGAATTCAAATATCTGC
TTCACTCACGGACAGAAAGACTGTTTAGAGTGCTTTCCCGTGTCAGAATCTCAACCCGTTTCTGTCGTCA
AAAAGGCGTATCAGAAACTGTGCTACATTCATCATATCATGGGAAAGGTGCCAGACGCTTGCACTGCCTG
CGATCTGGTCAATGTGGATTTGGATGACTGCATCTTTGAACAATAAATGATTTAAATCAGGTATGGCTGC
CGATGGTTATCTTCCAGATTGGCTCGAGGACAACCTTAGTGAAGGAATTCGCGAGTGGTGGGCTTTGAAA
CCTGGAGCCCCTCAACCCAAGGCAAATCAACAACATCAAGACAACGCTCGAGGTCTTGTGCTTCCGGGTT
ACAAATACCTTGGACCCGGCAACGGACTCGACAAGGGGGAGCCGGTCAACGCAGCAGACGCGGCGGCCCT
CGAGCACGACAAGGCCTACGACCAGCAGCTCAAGGCCGGAGACAACCCGTACCTCAAGTACAACCACGCC
GACGCCGAGTTCCAGGAGCGGCTCAAAGAAGATACGTCTTTTGGGGGCAACCTCGGGCGAGCAGTCTTCC
AGGCCAAAAAGAGGCTTCTTGAACCTCTTGGTCTGGTTGAGGAAGCGGCTAAGGCGGCTCCTGGAAAGAA
GAGGCCTGTAGAGCAGTCTCCTCAGGAACCGGACTCCTCCGCGGGTATTGGCAAATCGGGTGCACAGCCC
GCTAAAAAGAGACTCAATTTCGGTCAGACTGGCGACACAGAGTCAGTCCCAGACCCTCAACCAATCGGAG
AACCTCCCGCAGCCCCCTCAGGTGTGGGATCTCTTACAATGGCTTCAGGTGGTGGCGCACCAGTGGCAGA
CAATAACGAAGGTGCCGATGGAGTGGGTAGTTCCTCGGGAAATTGGCATTGCGATTCCCAATGGCTGGGG
GACAGAGTCATCACCACCAGCACCCGAACCTGGGCCCTGCCCACCTACAACAATCACCTCTACAAGCAAA
TCTCCAACAGCACATCTGGAGGATCTTCAAATGACAACGCCTACTTCGGCTACAGCACCCCCTGGGGGTA
TTTTGACTTCAACAGATTCCACTGCCACTTCTCACCACGTGACTGGCAGCGACTCATCAACAACAACTGG
GGATTCCGGCCTAAGCGACTCAACTTCAAGCTCTTCAACATTCAGGTCAAAGAGGTTACGGACAACAATG
GAGTCAAGACCATCGCCAATAACCTTACCAGCACGGTCCAGGTCTTCACGGACTCAGACTATCAGCTCCC
GTACGTGCTCGGGTCGGCTCACGAGGGCTGCCTCCCGCCGTTCCCAGCGGACGTTTTCATGATTCCTCAG
TACGGGTATCTGACGCTTAATGATGGAAGCCAGGCCGTGGGTCGTTCGTCCTTTTACTGCCTGGAATATT
TCCCGTCGCAAATGCTAAGAACGGGTAACAACTTCCAGTTCAACTACGAGTTTGAGAACGTACCTTTCCA
TAGCAGCTACGCTCACAGCCAAAGCCTGGACCGACTAATGAATCCACTCATCGACCAATACTTGTACTAT
CTCTCAAAGACTATTAACGATTCTGGACAGAATCAACAAACGCTAAAATTCAGTGTGGCCGGACCCAGCA
ACATGGCTGTCCAGGGAAGAAACTACATACCTGGACCCAGCTACCGACAACAACGTGTCTCAACCACTGT
GACTCAAAACAACAACAGCGAATTTGCTTGGCCTGGAGCTTCTTCTTGGGCTCTCAATGGACGTAATAGC
TTGATGAATCCTGGACCTGCTATGGCCAGCCACAAAGAAGGAGAGGACCGTTTCTTTCCTTTGTCTGGAT
CTTTAATTTTTGGCAAACAAGGAACTGGAAGAGACAACGTGGATGCGGACGAAGTCATGATAACCAACGA
AGAAGAAATTAAAACTACTAACCCGGTAGCAACGGAGTCCTATGGACAAGTGGCCATAAACCACCAGAGT
GCCCAAGCACAGGCGCAGACCGGCTGGGTTCAAAACCAAGGAATACTTCCGGGTATGGTTTGGCAGGACA
GAGATGTGTACCTGCAAGGACCCATTTGGGCCAAAATTCCTCACACGGACGGCAACTTTCACCCTTCTCC
GCTGATGGGAGGGTTTGGAATGAAGCACCCGCCTCCTCAGATCCTCATCAAAAACACACCTGTACCTGCG
GATCCTCCAACGGCCTTCAACAAGGACAAGCTGAACTCTTTCATCACCCAGTATTCTACTGGCCAAGTCA
GCGTGGAGATCGAGTGGGAGCTGCAGAAGGAAAACAGCAAGCGCTGGAACCCGGAGATCCAGTACACTTC
CAACTATTACAAGTCTAATAATGTTGAATTTGCTGTTAATACTGAAGGTGTATATAGTGAACCCCGCCCC
ATTGGCACCAGATACCTGACTCGTAATCTGTAATTACGTGTTAATCAATAAACCGGTTGATTCGTTTCAG
TTGAACTTTGGTGTCGCGGCCGCTCGATAAGCTTTTGTTCCCTTTAGTGAGGGTTAATTTCGAGCTTGGC
GTAATCATGGTCATAGCTGTTTCCTGTGTGAAATTGTTATCCGCTCACAATTCCACACAACATACGAGCC
GGAAGCATAAAGTGTAAAGCCTGGGGTGCCTAATGAGTGAGCTAACTCACATTAATTGCGTTGCGCTCAC
TGCCCGCTTTCCAGTCGGGAAACCTGTCGTGCCAGCTGCATTAATGAATCGGCCAACGCGCGGGGAGAGG
CGGTTTGCGTATTGGGCGCTCTTCCGCTTCCTCGCTCACTGACTCGCTGCGCTCGGTCGTTCGGCTGCGG
CGAGCGGTATCAGCTCACTCAAAGGCGGTAATACGGTTATCCACAGAATCAGGGGATAACGCAGGAAAGA
ACATGTGAGCAAAAGGCCAGCAAAAGGCCAGGAACCGTAAAAAGGCCGCGTTGCTGGCGTTTTTCCATAG
GCTCCGCCCCCCTGACGAGCATCACAAAAATCGACGCTCAAGTCAGAGGTGGCGAAACCCGACAGGACTA
TAAAGATACCAGGCGTTTCCCCCTGGAAGCTCCCTCGTGCGCTCTCCTGTTCCGACCCTGCCGCTTACCG
GATACCTGTCCGCCTTTCTCCCTTCGGGAAGCGTGGCGCTTTCTCATAGCTCACGCTGTAGGTATCTCAG
TTCGGTGTAGGTCGTTCGCTCCAAGCTGGGCTGTGTGCACGAACCCCCCGTTCAGCCCGACCGCTGCGCC
TTATCCGGTAACTATCGTCTTGAGTCCAACCCGGTAAGACACGACTTATCGCCACTGGCAGCAGCCACTG
GTAACAGGATTAGCAGAGCGAGGTATGTAGGCGGTGCTACAGAGTTCTTGAAGTGGTGGCCTAACTACGG
CTACACTAGAAGAACAGTATTTGGTATCTGCGCTCTGCTGAAGCCAGTTACCTTCGGAAAAAGAGTTGGT
AGCTCTTGATCCGGCAAACAAACCACCGCTGGTAGCGGTGGTTTTTTTGTTTGCAAGCAGCAGATTACGC
GCAGAAAAAAAGGATCTCAAGAAGATCCTTTGATCTTTTCTACGGGGTCTGACGCTCAGTGGAACGAAAA
CTCACGTTAAGGGATTTTGGTCATGAGATTATCAAAAAGGATCTTCACCTAGATCCTTTTAAATTAAAAA
TGAAGTTTTAAATCAATCTAAAGTATATATGAGTAAACTTGGTCTGACAGTTACCAATGCTTAATCAGTG
AGGCACCTATCTCAGCGATCTGTCTATTTCGTTCATCCATAGTTGCCTGACTCCCCGTCGTGTAGATAAC
TACGATACGGGAGGGCTTACCATCTGGCCCCAGTGCTGCAATGATACCGCGAGACCCACGCTCACCGGCT
CCAGATTTATCAGCAATAAACCAGCCAGCCGGAAGGGCCGAGCGCAGAAGTGGTCCTGCAACTTTATCCG
CCTCCATCCAGTCTATTAATTGTTGCCGGGAAGCTAGAGTAAGTAGTTCGCCAGTTAATAGTTTGCGCAA
CGTTGTTGCCATTGCTACAGGCATCGTGGTGTCACGCTCGTCGTTTGGTATGGCTTCATTCAGCTCCGGT
TCCCAACGATCAAGGCGAGTTACATGATCCCCCATGTTGTGCAAAAAAGCGGTTAGCTCCTTCGGTCCTC
CGATCGTTGTCAGAAGTAAGTTGGCCGCAGTGTTATCACTCATGGTTATGGCAGCACTGCATAATTCTCT
TACTGTCATGCCATCCGTAAGATGCTTTTCTGTGACTGGTGAGTACTCAACCAAGTCATTCTGAGAATAG
TGTATGCGGCGACCGAGTTGCTCTTGCCCGGCGTCAATACGGGATAATACCGCGCCACATAGCAGAACTT
TAAAAGTGCTCATCATTGGAAAACGTTCTTCGGGGCGAAAACTCTCAAGGATCTTACCGCTGTTGAGATC
CAGTTCGATGTAACCCACTCGTGCACCCAACTGATCTTCAGCATCTTTTACTTTCACCAGCGTTTCTGGG
TGAGCAAAAACAGGAAGGCAAAATGCCGCAAAAAAGGGAATAAGGGCGACACGGAAATGTTGAATACTCA
TACTCTTCCTTTTTCAATATTATTGAAGCATTTATCAGGGTTATTGTCTCATGAGCGGATACATATTTGA
ATGTATTTAGAAAAATAAACAAATAGGGGTTCCGCGCACATTTCCCCGAAAAGTGCCACCTGACGTCTAA
GAAACCATTATTATCATGACATTAACCTATAAAAATAGGCGTATCACGAGGCCCTTTCGTCTCGCGCGTT
TCGGTGATGACGGTGAAAACCTCTGACACATGCAGCTCCCGGAGACGGTCACAGCTTGTCTGTAAGCGGA
TGCCGGGAGCAGACAAGCCCGTCAGGGCGCGTCAGCGGGTGTTGGCGGGTGTCGGGGCTGGCTTAACTAT
GCGGCATCAGAGCAGATTGTACTGAGAGTGCACCATATGCGGTGTGAAATACCGCACAGATGCGTAAGGA
GAAAATACCGCATCAGGAAATTGTAAGCGTTAATATTTTGTTAAAATTCGCGTTAAATTTTTGTTAAATC
AGCTCATTTTTTAACCAATAGGCCGAAATCGGCAAAATCCCTTATAAATCAAAAGAATAGACCGAGATAG
GGT
[37 nt withheld, positions 6794-6830]
AAAGAACGTGGACTCCAACGTCAAAGG
[49 nt withheld, positions 6858-6906]
T
[91 nt withheld, positions 6908-6998]
G
[124 nt withheld, positions 7000-7123]
CCATTCGCCATTCAGGCTGCGCAACTGTTGGGAAGGGCGATCGGTGCGGGCCTCTTCGCTATTACGCCAG
CTGGCGAAAGGGGGATGTGCTGCAAGGCGATTAAGTTGGGTAACGCCAGGGTTTTCCCAGTCACGACGTT
GTAAAACGACGGCCAGTGAATTGTAATACGACTCACTATAGGGCGAATTCGAGCTCGGTACCCCTAGAGG
TCCTGTATTAGAGGTCACGTGAGTGTTTTGCGACATTTTGCGACACCATGTGGTCACGCTGGGTATTTAA
GCCCGAGTGAGCACGCAGGGTCTCCATTTTGAAGCGGGAGGTTTGAACGCGCAGCCACC
Features (pLannotate 1.2.2; 16 found; start..end, strand, type, name):
    673..1863    +  CDS            Rep52: REP52_AAV2S - Experimental evidence at protein level: Swiss-Prot protein existence level 1. Plays a critical role during packaging of viral DNA into empty capsids, where they are thought to be part of the packaging motor complex. The single stranded genomic DNA is packaged in a 3' to 5' direction and requires the association between viral DNA and Rep40. Regulates host PKA activity by interacting with host PRKX as a mechanism to interfere with helper virus propagation and to promote its own replication. From Adeno-associated virus 2 (isolate Srivastava/1982) (AAV-2).
   1883..4090    +  CDS            VP1: CAPSD_AAV2S - Experimental evidence at protein level: Swiss-Prot protein existence level 1. Capsid protein self-assembles to form an icosahedral capsid with a T=1 symmetry, about 22 nm in diameter, and consisting of 60 copies of three size variants of the capsid protein VP1, VP2 and VP3 which differ in their N-terminus. The capsid encapsulates the genomic ssDNA. Binds to host cell heparan sulfate and uses host ITGA5-ITGB1 as coreceptor on the cell surface to provide virion attachment to target cell. This attachment induces virion internalization predominantly through clathrin-dependent endocyt
   4171..4189    -  promoter       T3 promoter: promoter for bacteriophage T3 RNA polymerase
   4234..4250    -  protein_bind   lac operator: The lac repressor binds to the lac operator to inhibit transcription in E. coli. This inhibition can be relieved by adding lactose or isopropyl-β-D-thiogalactopyranoside (IPTG). lac repressor encoded by lacI
   4258..4288    -  promoter       lac promoter: promoter for the E. coli lac operon
   4303..4324    -  protein_bind   CAP binding site: CAP binding activates transcription in the presence of cAMP. E. coli catabolite activator protein
   4337..4429    -  CDS            lacI (fragment): lac repressor; lacI; The lac repressor binds to the lac operator to inhibit transcription in E. coli. This inhibition can be relieved by adding lactose or isopropyl-β-D-thiogalactopyranoside (IPTG).
   4612..5200    -  rep_origin     ori: high-copy-number ColE1/pMB1/pBR322/pUC origin of replication
   5371..6231    -  CDS            AmpR: β-lactamase; bla; confers resistance to ampicillin, carbenicillin, and related antibiotics
   6232..6336    -  promoter       AmpR promoter: bla
   6431..6466    +  CDS            rop (fragment): Rop protein, which maintains plasmids at low copy number; rop
   6568..6667    +  misc_feature   bom (fragment): basis of mobility region from pBR322
   6695..7123    -  rep_origin     f1 ori (sequence partly withheld): f1 bacteriophage origin of replication; arrow indicates direction of (+) strand synthesis
   7127..7284    -  CDS            lacZα (fragment): LacZα fragment of β-galactosidase; lacZ fragment
   7287..7305    +  promoter       T7 promoter: promoter for bacteriophage T7 RNA polymerase
   7308..7326    +  misc_feature   MCS (fragment): pUC18/19 multiple cloning site
