[The description below was written by a language model from this plasmid's Addgene catalogue record and pLannotate feature annotations shown in this document.]
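Description:
pAR-9.47_VP1,3 is an AAV packaging (rep/cap) plasmid built on the pAR backbone, supplying the viral replication and capsid functions in trans for recombinant AAV production. It is propagated in E. coli as a high-copy plasmid through a ColE1/pUC-type origin and selected with ampicillin via the β-lactamase gene and its native promoter. The rest of the backbone is typical phagemid cloning-vector sequence: an f1 origin, flanking T7 and T3 promoters, lac promoter/operator elements, and fragments of lacZα, lacI, rop, bom and the pUC polylinker, none of which contribute to AAV production. No ITRs are annotated, as expected for a helper construct that is not itself packaged.

The payload begins with the AAV2 Rep gene (1,863 bp), within which the annotation picks out the Rep52 reading frame. Rep proteins replicate the vector genome and drive its packaging into preformed capsids. Immediately downstream lies a 2,208 bp capsid open reading frame, labelled by homology to AAV2 VP1 but recorded as AAV9.47 VP1, with the 1,602 bp VP3 listed as a separate insert that presumably lies nested within the same frame. The name and stated purpose indicate that only VP1 and VP3 are expressed. How VP2 expression is prevented is not stated, and no promoters for rep or cap are annotated.

The plasmid is described as the original construct used to make AAV-AS vectors, a capsid developed for widespread central nervous system gene transfer and silencing after systemic delivery. Because it lacks VP2, it would presumably be paired with a separate source of a modified VP2, although the record does not describe that partner construct.
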