Addgene plasmid #74240: pAR-9.47_VP1,3
Purpose: Original plasmid described in Choudhury et al. 2015 Mol Ther. for production of AAV-AS vectors. Encodes VP1 and VP3 of AAV9.47
Depositing lab: Miguel Sena-Esteves. Depositing organization: University of Massachusetts, Worcester. Publication: Widespread Central Nervous System Gene Transfer and Silencing After Systemic Delivery of Novel AAV-AS Vector. Choudhury SR, Harris AF, Cabral DJ, Keeler AM, Sapp E, Ferreira JS, Gray-Edwards HL, Johnson JA, Johnson AK, Su Q, Stoica L, DiFiglia M, Aronin N, Martin DR, Gao G, Sena-Esteves M. Mol Ther. 2015 Dec 28. doi: 10.1038/mt.2015.231. PubMed 26708003.
Backbone
  Vector backbone: pAR
  Vector type: AAV
Growth in bacteria
  Bacterial resistance: Ampicillin, 100 μg/mL
  Growth temperature: 37°C
  Growth strain: NEB Stable
  Copy number: High Copy
Gene/Insert 1
  Gene/Insert name: AAV2 Rep
  Species: AAV2
  Insert size (bp): 1863
Gene/Insert 2
  Gene/Insert name: AAV9.47 VP1
  Insert size (bp): 2208
Gene/Insert 3
  Gene/Insert name: AAV9.47 VP3
  Insert size (bp): 1602
Terms and licenses: Academic/Nonprofit Terms; Industry Terms: Not Available to Industry
How to cite: pAR-9.47_VP1,3 was a gift from Miguel Sena-Esteves (Addgene plasmid # 74240 ; http://n2t.net/addgene:74240 ; RRID:Addgene_74240)
