>Addgene plasmid #74240 | pAR-9.47_VP1,3 | addgene partial sequence | sequence record 141566 | M13-F20 5'-TGTAAAACGACGGCCAGT-3'
ATTCGAGCTCGGTACCCCTAGAGGTCCTGTATTAGAGGTCACGTGAGTGTTTTGCGACATTTTGCGACAC
CATGTGGTCACGCTGGGTATTTAAGCCCGAGTGAGCACGCAGGGTCTCCATTTTGAAGCGGGAGGTTTGA
ACGCGCAGCCACCACGCCGGGGTTTTACGAGATTGTGATTAAGGTCCCCAGCGACCTTGACGAGCATCTG
CCCGGCATTTCTGACAGCTTTGTGAACTGGGTGGCCGAGAAGGAATGGGAGTTGCCGCCAGATTCTGACA
TGGATCTGAATCTGATTGAGCAGGCACCCCTGACCGTGGCCGAGAAGCTGCAGCGCGACTTTCTGACGGA
ATGGCGCCGTGTGAGTAAGGCCCCGGAGGCCCTTTTCTTTGTGCAATTTGAGAAGGGAGAGAGCTACTTC
CACATGCACGTGCTCGTGGAAACCACCGGGGTGAAATCCATGGTTTTGGGACGTTTCCTGAGTCAGATTC
GCGAAAAACTGATTCAGAGAATTTACCGCGGGATCGAGCCGACTTTGCCAAACTGGTTCGCGGTCACAAA
GACCAGAAATGGCGCCGGAGGCGGGAACAAGGTGGTGGATGAGTGCTACATCCCCAATTACTTGCTCCCC
AAAACCCAGCCTGAGCTCCAGTGGGCGTGGACTAATATGGAACAGTATTTAAGCGCCTGTTTGAATCTCA
CGGAGCGTAAACGGTTGGTGGCGCAGCATCTGACGCACGTGTCGCAGACGCAGGAGCAGAACAAAGAGAA
TCAGAATCCCAATTCTGATGCGCCGGTGATCAGATCAAA
