>Addgene plasmid #74240 | pAR-9.47_VP1,3 | addgene partial sequence | sequence record 141567 | VP2cap-F 5'-ggagacaacccgtacctcaa-3'
AGAAGATACGTCTTTTGGGGGCAACCTCGGGCGAGCAGTCTTCCAGGCCAAAAAGAGGCTTCTTGAACCT
CTTGGTCTGGTTGAGGAAGCGGCTAAGGCGGCTCCTGGAAAGAAGAGGCCTGTAGAGCAGTCTCCTCAGG
AACCGGACTCCTCCGCGGGTATTGGCAAATCGGGTGCACAGCCCGCTAAAAAGAGACTCAATTTCGGTCA
GACTGGCGACACAGAGTCAGTCCCAGACCCTCAACCAATCGGAGAACCTCCCGCAGCCCCCTCAGGTGTG
GGATCTCTTACAATGGCTTCAGGTGGTGGCGCACCAGTGGCAGACAATAACGAAGGTGCCGATGGAGTGG
GTAGTTCCTCGGGAAATTGGCATTGCGATTCCCAATGGCTGGGGGACAGAGTCATCACCACCAGCACCCG
AACCTGGGCCCTGCCCACCTACAACAATCACCTCTACAAGCAAATCTCCAACAGCACATCTGGAGGATCT
TCAAATGACAACGCCTACTTCGGCTACAGCACCCCCTGGGGGTATTTTGACTTCAACAGATTCCACTGCC
ACTTCTCACCACGTGACTGGCAGCGACTCATCAACAACAACTGGGGATTCCGGCCTAAGCGACTCAACTT
CAAGCTCTTCAACATTCAGGTCAAAGAGGTTACGGACAACAATGGAGTCAAGACCATCGCCAATAACCTT
ACCAGCACGGTCCAGGTCTTCACGGACTCAGACTATCAGCTCCCGTACGTGCTCGGGTCGGCTCACGAGG
GCTGCCTCCCGCCGTTCCCAGCGGACGTTTTCATGATTC
